Addgene plasmid #156755: pD649-HAsp-NECTIN4-Fc(DAPA)-AviTag-6xHis
Purpose: Mammalian expression of cell-surface protein extracellular domain fused to Fc(DAPA)-Avi-6xHis. Protein is secreted from cells.
Depositing lab: Chris Garcia. Depositing organization: Stanford University. Publication: A Human IgSF Cell-Surface Interactome Reveals a Complex Network of Protein-Protein Interactions. Wojtowicz WM, Vielmetter J, Fernandes RA, Siepe DH, Eastman CL, Chisholm GB, Cox S, Klock H, Anderson PW, Rue SM, Miller JJ, Glaser SM, Bragstad ML, Vance J, Lam AW, Lesley SA, Zinn K, Garcia KC. Cell. 2020 Aug 20;182(4):1027-1043.e17. doi: 10.1016/j.cell.2020.07.025. PubMed 32822567.
Backbone
  Vector backbone: pD649
  Backbone size w/o insert (bp): 6106
  Vector type: Mammalian Expression
Growth in bacteria
  Bacterial resistance: Ampicillin, 100 μg/mL
  Growth temperature: 37°C
  Growth strain: DH5alpha
  Copy number: High Copy
Gene/Insert
  Gene/Insert name: NECTIN4 (alt name: NECT4)
  Species: H. sapiens (human)
  Insert size (bp): 954
  Mutation: Fc region of human IgG contains D265A and P329A mutations (DAPA)
  Entrez Gene: NECTIN4 (a.k.a. EDSS1, LNIR, PRR4, PVRL4, nectin-4)
  Promoter: CMV/SP6
  Tag / fusion protein: Fc(DAPA)-AviTag-6xHis (C terminal on backbone)
  Cloning method: Restriction Enzyme; 5′ cloning site GCGGCCGC (not destroyed); 3′ cloning site GGCGCGCC (not destroyed)
  Sequencing primers: 5′ ATTTAGGTGACACTATAG; 3′ CACGTACCAGTTGAACTTCACC
Resource information
  A portion of this plasmid was derived from a plasmid made by: synthesis by ThermoFisher
Terms and licenses: Academic/Nonprofit Terms; Industry Terms: Not Available to Industry
Depositor comments: Some plasmids in this collection may have an IS4-like element ISVsa5 family transposase upstream of the CMV promoter.
How to cite: pD649-HAsp-NECTIN4-Fc(DAPA)-AviTag-6xHis was a gift from Chris Garcia (Addgene plasmid # 156755 ; http://n2t.net/addgene:156755 ; RRID:Addgene_156755)
