[The description below was written by a language model from this plasmid's Addgene catalogue record and pLannotate feature annotations shown in this document.]
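Description:
pD649-HAsp-NECTIN4-Fc(DAPA)-AviTag-6xHis is a mammalian expression plasmid built on the pD649 backbone for producing a secreted, soluble form of the human cell-adhesion protein NECTIN4 (also known as PVRL4 or nectin-4). It is maintained in E. coli through a high-copy ColE1/pUC-type origin and selected with ampicillin via the β-lactamase gene. The annotated sequence also contains an SV40 promoter/EM7 promoter cassette driving a puromycin N-acetyltransferase coding region followed by an SV40 polyadenylation signal, which could in principle support puromycin selection in mammalian cells, although the record does not describe this use. Short fragments annotated as f1 ori, ble, KanR, lacZα and lac operator appear to be backbone remnants.

Expression is driven by the CMV immediate-early enhancer and promoter, followed by a fragment of CMV intron A and an SP6 promoter that also serves as a sequencing primer site. The open reading frame begins with a secretion signal; the plasmid name calls it "HAsp", while the automated annotation matches it partially to a mouse immunoglobulin heavy-chain signal sequence. Next comes the 954 bp NECTIN4 extracellular domain, cloned between retained NotI and AscI sites, which is not itself annotated in the feature table. It is fused at its C terminus to a human IgG1 Fc carrying the D265A and P329A (DAPA) substitutions, generally used to reduce Fc effector binding, then an AviTag for site-specific biotinylation by BirA and a 6xHis tag for metal-affinity purification, with a bGH polyadenylation signal terminating the transcript. The plasmid belongs to a collection made for mapping protein–protein interactions among human immunoglobulin-superfamily cell-surface proteins. The depositor notes that some plasmids in the set may carry an IS4-like transposase insertion upstream of the CMV promoter.
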