Features (pLannotate 1.2.2; 20 found; start..end, strand, type, name):
     77..380     +  enhancer       CMV enhancer: human cytomegalovirus immediate early enhancer
    381..584     +  promoter       CMV promoter: human cytomegalovirus (CMV) immediate early promoter
    720..763     +  intron         CMV intron (fragment): modified intron A from human cytomegalovirus
    815..833     +  promoter       SP6 promoter: promoter for bacteriophage SP6 RNA polymerase
    837..874     +  CDS            IgH signal sequence (fragment): signal sequence from the mouse immunoglobulin heavy chain variable region
   1685..2629    +  CDS            IGHG1: IGHG1_HUMAN - Experimental evidence at protein level: Swiss-Prot protein existence level 1. Constant region of immunoglobulin heavy chains. Immunoglobulins, also known as antibodies, are membrane-bound or secreted glycoproteins produced by B lymphocytes. In the recognition phase of humoral immunity, the membrane-bound immunoglobulins serve as receptors which, upon binding of a specific antigen, trigger the clonal expansion and differentiation of B lymphocytes into immunoglobulins- secreting plasma cells. Secreted immunoglobulins mediate the effector phase of humoral immunity, which results in
   2844..2955    +  polyA_signal   bGH poly(A) signal: bovine growth hormone polyadenylation signal
   2956..3064    +  rep_origin     f1 ori (fragment): f1 bacteriophage origin of replication; arrow indicates direction of (+) strand synthesis
   3078..3407    +  promoter       SV40 promoter: SV40 enhancer and early promoter
   3455..3502    +  promoter       EM7 promoter: synthetic bacterial promoter&nbsp
   3521..4120    +  CDS            PuroR (fragment): puromycin N-acetyltransferase; pac from Streptomyces; confers resistance to puromycin
   4130..4255    +  CDS            ble (fragment): BLE_KLEPN - Experimental evidence at protein level: Swiss-Prot protein existence level 1. Binding protein with a strong affinity to the bleomycin family of antibiotics. Binds to CL990; an antimitotic-antibiotic compound. From Klebsiella pneumoniae.
   4250..4371    +  polyA_signal   SV40 poly(A) signal: SV40 polyadenylation signal
   4424..5284    -  CDS            AmpR: β-lactamase; bla; confers resistance to ampicillin, carbenicillin, and related antibiotics
   5287..5383    -  promoter       AmpR promoter (fragment): bla
   5413..5437    -  CDS            KanR (fragment): aminoglycoside phosphotransferase; aph(3')-Ia; confers resistance to kanamycin
   5548..6136    +  rep_origin     ori: high-copy-number ColE1/pMB1/pBR322/pUC origin of replication
   6361..6378    +  terminator     rrnB T2 terminator (fragment): transcription terminator T2 from the E. coli rrnB gene
   6403..6422    -  CDS            lacZα (fragment): LacZα fragment of β-galactosidase; lacZ fragment
   6878..6894    +  protein_bind   lac operator: The lac repressor binds to the lac operator to inhibit transcription in E. coli. This inhibition can be relieved by adding lactose or isopropyl-β-D-thiogalactopyranoside (IPTG). lac repressor encoded by lacI
>Addgene plasmid #156755 | pD649-HAsp-NECTIN4-Fc(DAPA)-AviTag-6xHis | addgene full sequence | sequence record 417859 | Addgene NGS Result
GGCATTGATTATTGACTAGTTATTAATAGTAATCAATTACGGGGTCATTAGTTCATAGCCCATATATGGA
GTTCCGCGTTACATAACTTACGGTAAATGGCCCGCCTGGCTGACCGCCCAACGACCCCCGCCCATTGACG
TCAATAATGACGTATGTTCCCATAGTAACGCCAATAGGGACTTTCCATTGACGTCAATGGGTGGAGTATT
TACGGTAAACTGCCCACTTGGCAGTACATCAAGTGTATCATATGCCAAGTACGCCCCCTATTGACGTCAA
TGACGGTAAATGGCCCGCCTGGCATTATGCCCAGTACATGACCTTATGGGACTTTCCTACTTGGCAGTAC
ATCTACGTATTAGTCATCGCTATTACCATGGTGATGCGGTTTTGGCAGTACATCAATGGGCGTGGATAGC
GGTTTGACTCACGGGGATTTCCAAGTCTCCACCCCATTGACGTCAATGGGAGTTTGTTTTGGCACCAAAA
TCAACGGGACTTTCCAAAATGTCGTAACAACTCCGCCCCATTGACGCAAATGGGCGGTAGGCGTGTACGG
TGGGAGGTCTATATAAGCAGAGCTCGTTTAGTGAACCGTCAGATCGCCTGGAGACGCCATCCACGCTGTT
TTGACCTCCATAGAAGACACCGGGACCGATCCAGCCTCCGCGGCCGGGAACGGTGCATTGGAACGCGGAT
TCCCCGTGCCAAGAGTGACGTAAGTACCGCCTATAGAGTCTATAGGCCCACCCCCTTGGCTTCGTTAGAA
CGCGGCTACAATTAATACATAACCTTATGTATCATACACATACGATTTAGGTGACACTATAGAATAACAT
CCACTTTGCCTTTCTCTCCACAGGTGTCCACTCCCAGGTCCAACTGCACCTCGGTTCTATCGAAAACGCG
CCTGCTAGCGCCACCATGAAGACCATCATTGCCCTGAGCTACATCTTCTGCCTGGTGTTCGCTGCGGCCG
CCGGCGAACTGGAAACATCTGATGTGGTTACAGTGGTGCTCGGCCAGGATGCCAAGCTGCCCTGTTTTTA
CAGAGGCGACTCTGGCGAGCAAGTCGGACAAGTGGCTTGGGCTAGAGTTGATGCTGGCGAAGGCGCTCAA
GAACTGGCCCTGCTGCACTCTAAGTACGGACTGCATGTGTCCCCAGCCTACGAGGGAAGAGTTGAACAGC
CGCCTCCTCCTAGAAACCCTCTGGATGGAAGCGTGCTGCTGAGAAATGCCGTGCAGGCCGATGAGGGCGA
GTACGAGTGTAGAGTGTCTACCTTTCCAGCCGGCAGCTTCCAGGCCAGACTGAGACTGAGAGTTCTGGTG
CCTCCTCTGCCTTCTCTGAACCCTGGACCTGCTCTGGAAGAAGGCCAAGGACTGACACTGGCCGCCTCTT
GTACAGCCGAAGGATCTCCTGCTCCTAGCGTGACCTGGGATACCGAAGTGAAGGGCACCACCAGCAGCAG
AAGCTTCAAGCACAGTAGATCTGCCGCCGTGACCAGCGAGTTTCATCTGGTGCCCAGCAGATCCATGAAC
GGCCAGCCTCTGACATGCGTGGTGTCTCATCCTGGACTGCTGCAGGACCAGAGAATCACCCACATCCTGC
ACGTGTCCTTTCTGGCCGAGGCCTCTGTTAGAGGACTGGAAGATCAGAACCTGTGGCACATCGGCAGAGA
AGGGGCCATGCTGAAGTGTCTGTCTGAGGGACAGCCTCCTCCAAGCTACAACTGGACAAGACTGGATGGC
CCTCTGCCTAGCGGAGTCAGAGTGGATGGCGATACACTGGGCTTTCCACCTCTGACAACAGAGCACAGCG
GCATCTACGTGTGCCACGTGTCCAACGAGTTCAGCAGCAGGGATAGCCAAGTGACCGTGGACGTGCTGGA
CCCTCAAGAGGATTCTGGCAAACAGGTGGACCTGGTGTCCGCCTCTGGCGCGCCGGGCGGCGACAAGACC
CACACCTGCCCCCCCTGCCCAGCTCCAGAACTGCTGGGAGGGCCTTCCGTGTTCCTGTTCCCCCCCAAGC
CCAAGGACACCCTGATGATCAGCAGGACCCCCGAGGTGACCTGCGTGGTGGTGGCCGTGTCCCACGAGGA
CCCAGAGGTGAAGTTCAACTGGTACGTGGACGGCGTGGAGGTGCACAACGCCAAGACCAAGCCCAGAGAG
GAGCAGTACAACAGCACCTACAGGGTGGTGTCCGTGCTGACCGTGCTGCACCAGGACTGGCTGAACGGCA
AAGAATACAAGTGCAAAGTCTCCAACAAGGCCCTGGCTGCCCCAATCGAAAAGACAATCAGCAAGGCCAA
GGGCCAGCCACGGGAGCCCCAGGTGTACACCCTGCCCCCCAGCCGGGAGGAGATGACCAAGAACCAGGTG
TCCCTGACCTGTCTGGTGAAGGGCTTCTACCCCAGCGATATCGCCGTGGAGTGGGAGAGCAACGGCCAGC
CCGAGAACAACTACAAGACCACCCCCCCAGTGCTGGACAGCGACGGCAGCTTCTTCCTGTACAGCAAGCT
GACCGTGGACAAGTCCAGGTGGCAGCAGGGCAACGTGTTCAGCTGCAGCGTGATGCACGAGGCCCTGCAC
AACCACTACACCCAGAAGTCCCTGAGCCTGAGCCCCGGCGGCAGCGGTCTTAATGATATTTTCGAGGCTC
AGAAGATTGAGTGGCATGAACACCACCACCATCACCACTAAGGCCGGCCTGTAGTCACTGGCACAACGCG
TTACCCGGTAAGCCAATCGGGTATACACGGTCGTCATACTGCAGACAGGGTTCTTCTACTTTGCAAGATA
GTCTTGAGTAGTAAAATAAATAGATAGAGAAAATCAGCCTCGACTGTGCCTTCTAGTTGCCAGCCATCTG
TTGTTTGCCCCTCCCCCGTGCCTTCCTTGACCCTGGAAGGTGCCACTCCCACTGTCCTTTCCTAATAAAA
TGAGGAAATTGCATCACAACACTCAACCCTATCTCGGTCTATTCTTTTGATTTATAAGGGATTTTGCCGA
TTTCGGCCTATTGGTTAAAAAATGAGCTGATTTAACAAAAATTTAACGCGAATTAATTCTGTGGAATGTG
TGTCAGTTAGGGTGTGGAAAGTCCCCAGGCTCCCCAGCAGGCAGAAGTATGCAAAGCATGCATCTCAATT
AGTCAGCAACCAGGTGTGGAAAGTCCCCAGGCTCCCCAGCAGGCAGAAGTATGCAAAGCATGCATCTCAA
TTAGTCAGCAACCATAGTCCCGCCCCTAACTCCGCCCATCCCGCCCCTAACTCCGCCCAGTTCCGCCCAT
TCTCCGCCCCATGGCTGACTAATTTTTTTTATTTATGCAGAGGCCGAGGCCGCCTCTGCCTCTGAGCTAT
TCCAGAAGTAGTGAGGAGGCTTTTTTGGAGGCCTAGGCTTTTGCAAAAAGCTCCCGGGAGCTTGTATATC
CATTTTCGGATCTGATCAGCACGTGTTGACAATTAATCATCGGCATAGTATATCGGCATAGTATAATACG
ACAAGGTGAGGAACTAAACCATGACCGAGTACAAGCCCACGGTGCGCCTCGCCACCCGCGACGACGTCCC
CAGGGCCGTACGCACCCTCGCCGCCGCGTTCGCCGACTACCCCGCCACGCGCCACACCGTCGATCCGGAC
CGCCACATCGAGCGGGTCACCGAGCTGCAAGAACTCTTCCTCACGCGCGTCGGGCTCGACATCGGCAAGG
TGTGGGTCGCGGACGACGGCGCCGCGGTGGCGGTCTGGACCACGCCGGAGAGCGTCGAAGCGGGGGCGGT
GTTCGCCGAGATCGGCCCGCGCATGGCCGAGTTGAGCGGTTCCCGGCTGGCCGCGCAGCAACAGATGGAA
GGCCTCCTGGCGCCGCACCGGCCCAAGGAGCCCGCGTGGTTCCTGGCCACCGTCGGCGTCTCGCCCGACC
ACCAGGGCAAGGGTCTGGGCAGCGCCGTCGTGCTCCCCGGAGTGGAGGCGGCCGAGCGCGCCGGGGTGCC
CGCCTTCCTGGAGACATCCGCGCCCCGCAACCTCCCCTTCTACGAGCGGCTCGGCTTCACCGTCACCGCC
GACGTCGAGGTGCCCGAAGGACCGCGCACCTGGTGCATGACCCGCAAGCCCGGTGCCTGACACGTGCTAC
GAGATTTCGATTCCACCGCCGCCTTCTATGAAAGGTTGGGCTTCGGAATCGTTTTCCGGGACGCCGGCTG
GATGATCCTCCAGCGCGGGGATCTCATGCTGGAGTTCTTCGCCCACCCCAACTTGTTTATTGCAGCTTAT
AATGGTTACAAATAAAGCAATAGCATCACAAATTTCACAAATAAAGCATTTTTTTCACTGCATTCTAGTT
GTGGTTTGTCCAAACTCATCAATGTATCTTATCATGTCTGTATACCGTCGACCTCTAGCTAGAGCTTGGC
GTAATCATGGTCATTACCAATGCTTAATCAGTGAGGCACCTATCTCAGCGATCTGTCTATTTCGTTCATC
CATAGTTGCCTGACTCCCCGTCGTGTAGATAACTACGATACGGGAGGGCTTACCATCTGGCCCCAGCGCT
GCGATGATACCGCGAGAACCACGCTCACCGGCTCCGGATTTATCAGCAATAAACCAGCCAGCCGGAAGGG
CCGAGCGCAGAAGTGGTCCTGCAACTTTATCCGCCTCCATCCAGTCTATTAATTGTTGCCGGGAAGCTAG
AGTAAGTAGTTCGCCAGTTAATAGTTTGCGCAACGTTGTTGCCATCGCTACAGGCATCGTGGTGTCACGC
TCGTCGTTTGGTATGGCTTCATTCAGCTCCGGTTCCCAACGATCAAGGCGAGTTACATGATCCCCCATGT
TGTGCAAAAAAGCGGTTAGCTCCTTCGGTCCTCCGATCGTTGTCAGAAGTAAGTTGGCCGCAGTGTTATC
ACTCATGGTTATGGCAGCACTGCATAATTCTCTTACTGTCATGCCATCCGTAAGATGCTTTTCTGTGACT
GGTGAGTACTCAACCAAGTCATTCTGAGAATAGTGTATGCGGCGACCGAGTTGCTCTTGCCCGGCGTCAA
TACGGGATAATACCGCGCCACATAGCAGAACTTTAAAAGTGCTCATCATTGGAAAACGTTCTTCGGGGCG
AAAACTCTCAAGGATCTTACCGCTGTTGAGATCCAGTTCGATGTAACCCACTCGTGCACCCAACTGATCT
TCAGCATCTTTTACTTTCACCAGCGTTTCTGGGTGAGCAAAAACAGGAAGGCAAAATGCCGCAAAAAAGG
GAATAAGGGCGACACGGAAATGTTGAATACTCATATTCTTCCTTTTTCAATATTATTGAAGCATTTATCA
GGGTTATTGTCTCATGAGCGGATACATATTTGAATGTATTTAGAAAAATAAACAAATAGGGGTCAGTGTT
ACAACCAATTAACCAATTCTGAACATTATCGCGAGCCCATTTATACCTGAATATGGCTCATAACACCCCT
TGCTCATGACCAAAATCCCTTAACGTGAGTTACGCGCGCGTCGTTCCACTGAGCGTCAGACCCCGTAGAA
AAGATCAAAGGATCTTCTTGAGATCCTTTTTTTCTGCGCGTAATCTGCTGCTTGCAAACAAAAAAACCAC
CGCTACCAGCGGTGGTTTGTTTGCCGGATCAAGAGCTACCAACTCTTTTTCCGAAGGTAACTGGCTTCAG
CAGAGCGCAGATACCAAATACTGTTCTTCTAGTGTAGCCGTAGTTAGCCCACCACTTCAAGAACTCTGTA
GCACCGCCTACATACCTCGCTCTGCTAATCCTGTTACCAGTGGCTGCTGCCAGTGGCGATAAGTCGTGTC
TTACCGGGTTGGACTCAAGACGATAGTTACCGGATAAGGCGCAGCGGTCGGGCTGAACGGGGGGTTCGTG
CACACAGCCCAGCTTGGAGCGAACGACCTACACCGAACTGAGATACCTACAGCGTGAGCTATGAGAAAGC
GCCACGCTTCCCGAAGGGAGAAAGGCGGACAGGTATCCGGTAAGCGGCAGGGTCGGAACAGGAGAGCGCA
CGAGGGAGCTTCCAGGGGGAAACGCCTGGTATCTTTATAGTCCTGTCGGGTTTCGCCACCTCTGACTTGA
GCGTCGATTTTTGTGATGCTCGTCAGGGGGGCGGAGCCTATGGAAAAACGCCAGCAACGCGGCCTTTTTA
CGGTTCCTGGCCTTTTGCTGGCCTTTTGCTCACATGTTCTTTCCTGCGTTATCCCCTGATTCTGTGGATA
ACCGTATTACCGCCTTTGAGTGAGCTGATACCGCTCGCCGCAGCCGAACGACCGAGCGCAGCGAGTCAGT
GAGCGAGGAAGCGGAAGGCGAGAGTAGGGAACTGCCAGGCATCAAACTAAGCAGAAGGCCCCTGACGGAT
GGCCTTTTTGCGTTTCTACAAACTCTTTCTGTGTTGTAAAACGACGGCCAGTCTTAAGCTCGGGCCCCCT
GGGCGGTTCTGATAACGAGTAATCGTTAATCCGCAAATAACGTAAAAACCCGCTTCGGCGGGTTTTTTTA
TGGGGGGAGTTTAGGGAAAGAGCATTTGTCAGAATATTTAAGGGCGCCTGTCACTTTGCTTGATATATGA
GAATTATTTAACCTTATAAATGAGAAAAAAGCAACGCACTTTAAATAAGATACGTTGCTTTTTCGATTGA
TGAACACCTATAATTAAACTATTCATCTATTATTTATGATTTTTTGTATATACAATATTTCTAGTTTGTT
AAAGAGAATTAAGAAAATAAATCTCGAAAATAATAAAGGGAAAATCAGTTTTTGATATCAAAATTATACA
TGTCAACGATAATACAAAATATAATACAAACTATAAGATGTTATCAGTATTTATTATCATTTAGAATAAA
TTTTGTGTCGCCCTTAATTGTGAGCGGATAACAATTACGAGCTTCATGCACAGTGGCGTTGACTCAATAT
TGGCCATTAGCCATATTATTCATTGGTTATATAGCATAAATCAATATTGGCTATTGGCCATTGCATACGT
TGTATCTATATCATAATATGTACATTTATATTGGCTCATGTCCAATATGACCGCCATGTT
