>Addgene plasmid #156755 | pD649-HAsp-NECTIN4-Fc(DAPA)-AviTag-6xHis | depositor partial sequence | sequence record 302620 | insert (extracellular domain)
GGCGAACTGGAAACATCTGATGTGGTTACAGTGGTGCTCGGCCAGGATGCCAAGCTGCCCTGTTTTTACA
GAGGCGACTCTGGCGAGCAAGTCGGACAAGTGGCTTGGGCTAGAGTTGATGCTGGCGAAGGCGCTCAAGA
ACTGGCCCTGCTGCACTCTAAGTACGGACTGCATGTGTCCCCAGCCTACGAGGGAAGAGTTGAACAGCCG
CCTCCTCCTAGAAACCCTCTGGATGGAAGCGTGCTGCTGAGAAATGCCGTGCAGGCCGATGAGGGCGAGT
ACGAGTGTAGAGTGTCTACCTTTCCAGCCGGCAGCTTCCAGGCCAGACTGAGACTGAGAGTTCTGGTGCC
TCCTCTGCCTTCTCTGAACCCTGGACCTGCTCTGGAAGAAGGCCAAGGACTGACACTGGCCGCCTCTTGT
ACAGCCGAAGGATCTCCTGCTCCTAGCGTGACCTGGGATACCGAAGTGAAGGGCACCACCAGCAGCAGAA
GCTTCAAGCACAGTAGATCTGCCGCCGTGACCAGCGAGTTTCATCTGGTGCCCAGCAGATCCATGAACGG
CCAGCCTCTGACATGCGTGGTGTCTCATCCTGGACTGCTGCAGGACCAGAGAATCACCCACATCCTGCAC
GTGTCCTTTCTGGCCGAGGCCTCTGTTAGAGGACTGGAAGATCAGAACCTGTGGCACATCGGCAGAGAAG
GGGCCATGCTGAAGTGTCTGTCTGAGGGACAGCCTCCTCCAAGCTACAACTGGACAAGACTGGATGGCCC
TCTGCCTAGCGGAGTCAGAGTGGATGGCGATACACTGGGCTTTCCACCTCTGACAACAGAGCACAGCGGC
ATCTACGTGTGCCACGTGTCCAACGAGTTCAGCAGCAGGGATAGCCAAGTGACCGTGGACGTGCTGGACC
CTCAAGAGGATTCTGGCAAACAGGTGGACCTGGTGTCCGCCTCT
